>Addgene plasmid #162308 | pEPYC0CM0257 | addgene full sequence | sequence record 320889 | Addgene NGS Result
AGCTCACCGTCTTTCATTGCCATACGAAATTCCGGATGAGCATTCATCAGGCGGGCAAGAATGTGAATAA
AGGCCGGATAAAACTTGTGCTTATTTTTCTTTACGGTCTTTAAAAAGGCCGTAATATCCAGCTGAACGGT
CTGGTTATAGGTACATTGAGCAACTGACTGAAATGCCTCAAAATGTTCTTTACGATGCCATTGGGATATA
TCAACGGTGGTATATCCAGTGATTTTTTTCTCCATTTTAGCTTCCTTAGCTCCTGAAAATCTCGATAACT
CAAAAAATACGCCCGGTAGTGATCTTATTTCATTATGGTGAAAGTTGGAACCTCTTACGTGCCCGATCAA
CTCGAGTGCCACCTGACGTCTAAGAAACCATTATTATCATGACATTAACCTATAAAAATAGGCGTATCAC
GAGGCAGAATTTCAGATAAAAAAAATCCTTAGCTTTCGCTAAGGATGATTTCTGGAATTCGGTCTCATTC
GTGAGCGGCTGGCGGCTGTTCAAGAAGATTAGCTGAGCTTCGAGACCCTGCAGTCCGGCAAAAAAGGGCA
AGGTGTCACCACCCTGCCCTTTTTCTTTAAAACCGAAAAGATTACTTCGCGTTATGCAGGCTTCCTCGCT
CACTGACTCGCTGCGCTCGGTCGTTCGGCTGCGGCGAGCGGTATCAGCTCACTCAAAGGCGGTAATACGG
TTATCCACAGAATCAGGGGATAACGCAGGAAAGAACATGTGAGCAAAAGGCCAGCAAAAGGCCAGGAACC
GTAAAAAGGCCGCGTTGCTGGCGTTTTTCCACAGGCTCCGCCCCCCTGACGAGCATCACAAAAATCGACG
CTCAAGTCAGAGGTGGCGAAACCCGACAGGACTATAAAGATACCAGGCGTTTCCCCCTGGAAGCTCCCTC
GTGCGCTCTCCTGTTCCGACCCTGCCGCTTACCGGATACCTGTCCGCCTTTCTCCCTTCGGGAAGCGTGG
CGCTTTCTCATAGCTCACGCTGTAGGTATCTCAGTTCGGTGTAGGTCGTTCGCTCCAAGCTGGGCTGTGT
GCACGAACCCCCCGTTCAGCCCGACCGCTGCGCCTTATCCGGTAACTATCGTCTTGAGTCCAACCCGGTA
AGACACGACTTATCGCCACTGGCAGCAGCCACTGGTAACAGGATTAGCAGAGCGAGGTATGTAGGCGGTG
CTACAGAGTTCTTGAAGTGGTGGCCTAACTACGGCTACACTAGAAGAACAGTATTTGGTATCTGCGCTCT
GCTGAAGCCAGTTACCTTCGGAAAAAGAGTTGGTAGCTCTTGATCCGGCAAACAAACCACCGCTGGTAGC
GGTGGTTTTTTTGTTTGCAAGCAGCAGATTACGCGCAGAAAAAAAGGATCTCAAGAAGATCCTTTGATCT
TTTCTACGGGGTCTGACGCTCAGTGGAACGAAAACTCACGTTAAGGGATTTTGGTCATGAGATTATCAAA
AAGGATCTTCACCTAGATCCTTTTAAATTAAAAATGAAGTTTTAAATCAATCTAAAGTATATATGAGTAA
ACTTGGTCTGACAGCTCGAGGCTTGGATTCTCACCAATAAAAAACGCCCGGCGGCAACCGAGCGTTCTGA
ACAAATCCAGATGGAGTTCTGAGGTCATTACTGGATCTATCAACAGGAGTCCAAGCGAGCTCGATATCAA
ATTACGCCCCGCCCTGCCACTCATCGCAGTACTGTTGTAATTCATTAAGCATTCTGCCGACATGGAAGCC
ATCACAAACGGCATGATGAACCTGAATCGCCAGCGGCATCAGCACCTTGTCGCCTTGCGTATAATATTTG
CCCATGGTGAAAACGGGGGCGAAGAAGTTGTCCATATTGGCCACGTTTAAATCAAAACTGGTGAAACTCA
CCCAGGGATTGGCTGAGACGAAAAACATATTCTCAATAAACCCTTTAGGGAAATAGGCCAGGTTTTCACC
GTAACACGCCACATCTTGCGAATATATGTGTAGAAACTGCCGGAAATCGTCGTGGTATTCACTCCAGAGC
GATGAAAACGTTTCAGTTTGCTCATGGAAAACGGTGTAACAAGGGTGAACACTATCCCATATCACC
Features (pLannotate 1.2.2; 6 found; start..end, strand, type, name):
    246..343     -  promoter       cat promoter: promoter of the E. coli cat gene encoding chloramphenicol acetyltransferase
    429..472     -  terminator     bacterial terminator: putative bacterial transcription terminator
    544..601     +  terminator     his operon terminator: This putative transcriptin terminator from the E. coli his operon has a 2-bp deletion introduced during synthesis. Its efficiency has not been determined.
    796..1384    -  rep_origin     ori: high-copy-number ColE1/pMB1/pBR322/pUC origin of replication
   1567..1661    -  terminator     lambda t0 terminator: transcription terminator from phage lambda
   1685..245     -  CDS            cat (across the origin): CAT_ECOLX - Experimental evidence at protein level: Swiss-Prot protein existence level 1. This enzyme is an effector of chloramphenicol resistance in bacteria. From Escherichia coli. This protein is used as a marker in many commonly used cloning vectors, such as pACYC184.
