[The description below was written by a language model from this plasmid's Addgene catalogue record and pLannotate feature annotations shown in this document.]
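Description:
pEPYC0CM0257 is a small (about 2.1 kb) Level 0 standard part plasmid for MoClo/Golden Gate modular cloning, built in the pUAP1 universal acceptor backbone and classed as a synthetic biology vector. It is maintained in E. coli at high copy through a ColE1/pUC-type origin of replication and is selected with chloramphenicol, resistance being provided by the cat (chloramphenicol acetyltransferase) gene under its native cat promoter and followed by the phage lambda t0 terminator. The annotated features also include a putative bacterial terminator and a his operon terminator. These presumably insulate the cloning site from read-through transcription, although the record does not give their role.

The payload is a synthetic C-terminal tag part encoding HiBiT followed by a stop codon, described as "frame2 (TTC-G)" and flanked by the TTCG and GCTT fusion overhangs. In the plant MoClo syntax these overhangs define the C-terminal tag position, so that on Type IIS restriction-ligation the part is released and joins in frame downstream of a stop-less coding sequence part and upstream of a 3' UTR/terminator part. HiBiT is a short peptide that complements the LgBiT fragment of split NanoLuc luciferase to produce luminescence, which allows sensitive quantification of tagged proteins. The part carries no promoter of its own, since expression signals come from the other parts in the assembled transcriptional unit. The automated feature table annotates only backbone elements and does not pick out the short tag insert or the Type IIS sites. The associated work concerns biofoundry-assisted expression and characterization of plant proteins, consistent with use of this part for building HiBiT-tagged expression constructs.
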