Addgene plasmid #162308: pEPYC0CM0257
Purpose: Level 0 C-terminal tag part for MoClo assembly, TTCG-GCTT
Depositing lab: Nicola Patron. Depositing organization: Earlham Institute. Publication: Biofoundry-assisted expression and characterization of plant proteins. Dudley QM, Cai YM, Kallam K, Debreyne H, Carrasco Lopez JA, Patron NJ. Synth Biol (Oxf). 2021 Sep 11;6(1):ysab029. doi: 10.1093/synbio/ysab029. eCollection 2021. PubMed 34693026.
Backbone
  Vector backbone: pUAP1
  Vector type: Synthetic Biology
Growth in bacteria
  Bacterial resistance: Chloramphenicol, 25 μg/mL
  Growth temperature: 37°C
  Growth strain: DH5alpha
  Copy number: High Copy
Gene/Insert
  Gene/Insert name: C-terminal tag, HiBiT-stop, frame2 (TTC-G)
  Species: Synthetic
  Cloning method: Unknown
  Sequencing primers: 5′ ggcgtatcacgaggcagaatttc; 3′ CCTGCATAACGCGAAGTAATC
Terms and licenses: Academic/Nonprofit Terms; Industry Terms: Not Available to Industry
How to cite: pEPYC0CM0257 was a gift from Nicola Patron (Addgene plasmid # 162308 ; http://n2t.net/addgene:162308 ; RRID:Addgene_162308)
